Addgene plasmid #240650: pG20_Hyg
Purpose: (Empty Backbone) Expression plasmid for un-tagged proteins with Hygromycin transgenic seed selection
Depositing lab: Hans-Henning Kunz. Depositing organization: Ludwig-Maximilians-Universitaet Muenchen (LMU). Publication: Catch & Release-rapid cost-effective protein purification from plants using a DIY GFP-Trap-protease approach. Schwartz S, Engstler C, Muhlbauer S, Windenbach E, Wunder T, Kunz HH, Brandt B. Plant J. 2025 Nov;124(3):e70544. doi: 10.1111/tpj.70544. PubMed 41222448.
Backbone
  Vector backbone: pGreen2.0
  Backbone size (bp): 6585
  Vector type: Plant Expression
  Selectable markers: Hygromycin
Growth in bacteria
  Bacterial resistance: Kanamycin, 50 μg/mL
  Growth temperature: 37°C
  Growth strain: DH5alpha
  Copy number: High Copy
Gene/Insert
  Gene/Insert name: None
Terms and licenses: Academic/Nonprofit Terms; Industry Terms: Not Available to Industry
How to cite: pG20_Hyg was a gift from Hans-Henning Kunz (Addgene plasmid # 240650 ; http://n2t.net/addgene:240650 ; RRID:Addgene_240650)
