[The description below was written by a language model from this plasmid's Addgene catalogue record and pLannotate feature annotations shown in this document.]
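Description:
pG20_Hyg is an empty plant expression backbone built on the pGreen2.0 binary vector system, intended for expressing untagged proteins in plants with hygromycin selection of transgenic seedlings. The 6,585 bp plasmid carries a high-copy ColE1/pUC-type origin and a KanR (aph(3')-Ia) gene for propagation and kanamycin selection in E. coli. It also carries the pSa origin typical of pGreen vectors, which supports replication in Agrobacterium; in the pGreen system this generally depends on a replicase supplied from a helper plasmid, though the record does not mention one.

Between the nopaline-type left and right T-DNA border repeats lie two units. Next to the left border, in reverse orientation, a CaMV 35S promoter drives the hph hygromycin phosphotransferase gene, ending in a CaMV poly(A) signal; this is the plant selectable marker. Towards the right border is a bacterial cassette in which the lac promoter and operator, with a CAP binding site, drive mRFP1, followed by the rrnB T1 and T7Te terminators. Immediately downstream is the Arabidopsis HSP18.2 terminator. This layout suggests that the mRFP1 unit is a visual dropout placeholder, replaced by the gene of interest during cloning so that recombinant colonies lose red colour and the insert gains the HSP terminator. However, the record does not state the cloning method.

No plant promoter for the gene of interest is annotated. An unannotated stretch of roughly 700 bp lies upstream of the lac elements, and what it contains cannot be determined from the feature table. The small yokD, lacI, NOS promoter and Tn903 transposase fragments are probably remnants of earlier cloning steps.
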