Features (pLannotate 1.2.2; 20 found; start..end, strand, type, name):
     63..498     +  rep_origin     pSa ori: origin of replication from bacterial plasmid pSa
    625..647     +  misc_feature   LB T-DNA repeat: left border repeat from nopaline C58 T-DNA (truncated)
    655..831     -  polyA_signal   CaMV poly(A) signal: cauliflower mosaic virus polyadenylation signal
    881..1045    -  CDS            yokD (fragment): YOKD_BACSU - Experimental evidence at protein level: Swiss-Prot protein existence level 1. May contribute to antibiotic resistance. From Bacillus subtilis (strain 168).
   1066..2088    -  CDS            hph: KHYB_ECOLX - Experimental evidence at protein level: Swiss-Prot protein existence level 1. The aminoglycoside phosphotransferases achieve inactivation of their antibiotic substrates by phosphorylation. Only phosphorylates hygromycin and closely related compounds such as demethyl analogs and destomycin. From Escherichia coli.
   2108..2453    -  promoter       CaMV 35S promoter: strong constitutive promoter from cauliflower mosaic virus
   2110..2156    -  promoter       minimal CaMV 35S promoter: minimal 35S promoter from cauliflower mosaic virus
   3158..3245    +  CDS            lacI (fragment): lac repressor; lacI; The lac repressor binds to the lac operator to inhibit transcription in E. coli. This inhibition can be relieved by adding lactose or isopropyl-β-D-thiogalactopyranoside (IPTG).
   3258..3279    +  protein_bind   CAP binding site: CAP binding activates transcription in the presence of cAMP. E. coli catabolite activator protein
   3294..3324    +  promoter       lac promoter: promoter for the E. coli lac operon
   3332..3348    +  protein_bind   lac operator: The lac repressor binds to the lac operator to inhibit transcription in E. coli. This inhibition can be relieved by adding lactose or isopropyl-β-D-thiogalactopyranoside (IPTG). lac repressor encoded by lacI
   3384..4058    +  CDS            mRFP1: mRFP1 is a basic (constitutively fluorescent) red fluorescent protein published in 2002, derived from Discosoma sp.. It is reported to be a somewhat slowly-maturing monomer with low acid sensitivity.
   4106..4177    +  terminator     rrnB T1 terminator: transcription terminator T1 from the E. coli rrnB gene
   4193..4220    +  terminator     T7Te terminator: phage T7 early transcription terminator
   4255..4503    +  terminator     HSP terminator: efficient transcription terminator from the Arabidopsis thaliana heat shock protein 18.2 gene (Nagaya et al., 2010)
   4514..4544    -  promoter       NOS promoter (fragment): nopaline synthase promoter
   4668..4692    +  misc_feature   RB T-DNA repeat: right border repeat from nopaline C58 T-DNA
   4783..5371    -  rep_origin     ori: high-copy-number ColE1/pMB1/pBR322/pUC origin of replication
   5542..6357    -  CDS            KanR: aminoglycoside phosphotransferase; aph(3')-Ia; confers resistance to kanamycin in bacteria or G418 (Geneticin®) in eukaryotes
   6542..58      +  CDS            TRA2_ECOLX (fragment) (across the origin): Protein predicted: Swiss-Prot protein existence level 4. Required for transposition of transposon Tn903. From Escherichia coli.
>Addgene plasmid #240650 | pG20_Hyg | addgene full sequence | sequence record 482839 | Addgene NGS Result
AGCTCTCATCAACCGTGGCTCCCTCACTTTCTGGCTGGATGATGGGGCGATTCAGGCGATCCCCATCCAA
CAGCCCGCCGTCGAGCGGGCTTTTTTATCCCCGGAAGCCTGTGGATAGAGGGTAGTTATCCACGTGAAAC
CGCTAATGCCCCGCAAAGCCTTGATTCACGGGGCTTTCCGGCCCGCTCCAAAAACTATCCACGTGAAATC
GCTAATCAGGGTACGTGAAATCGCTAATCGGAGTACGTGAAATCGCTAATAAGGTCACGTGAAATCGCTA
ATCAAAAAGGCACGTGAGAACGCTAATAGCCCTTTCAGATCAACAGCTTGCAAACACCCCTCGCTCCGGC
AAGTAGTTACAGCAAGTAGTATGTTCAATTAGCTTTTCAATTATGAATATATATATCAATTATTGGTCGC
CCTTGGCTTGTGGACAATGCGCTACGCGCACCGGCTCCGCCCGTGGACAACCGCAAGCGGTTGCCCACCG
TCGAGCGCCTTTGCCCACAACCCGGCGGCCGGCCGCAACAGATCGTTTTATAAATTTTTTTTTTTGAAAA
AGAAAAAGCCCGAAAGGCGGCAACCTCTCGGGCTTCTGGATTTCCGATCCCCGGAATTAGATCTTGGCAG
GATATATTGTGGTGTAACGTTATCGATCTGGATTTTAGTACTGGATTTTGGTTTTAGGAATTAGAAATTT
TATTGATAGAAGTATTTTACAAATACAAATACATACTAAGGGTTTCTTATATGCTCAACACATGAGCGAA
ACCCTATAAGAACCCTAATTTCCCTTATCGGGAAACTACTCACACATTATTTATGGAGAAAATAGAGAGA
GATAGATTTGTAGAGAGAGACTGGTGATTTCAGCGTACCGAATTAATTCCTGAATCACTGCGACCGGCCC
TCCCGCGACCCAGCCGAGCGAGCTTAGCGAACTGTGGACGAGAACTGTGCCACCAAGCGTAAGGCCGTTC
TCTCGCATTTGCCTTGCTAGGCTCGCGCGAGTTGCTGGCTGAGGCGTTCTCGAAATCAGCTCTTGTTCGG
TCGGCATCTACTCTATTCCTTTGCCCTCGGACGAGTGCTGGGGCGTCGGTTTCCACTATCGGCGAGTACT
TCTACACAGCCATCGGTCCAGACGGCCGCGCTTCTGCGGGCGATTTGTGTACGCCCGACAGTCCCGGCTC
CGGATCGGACGATTGCGTCGCATCGACCCTGCGCCCAAGCTGCATCATCGAAATTGCCGTCAACCAAGCT
CTGATAGAGTTGGTCAAGACCAATGCGGAGCATATACGCCCGGAGCCTTGGCGATCCTGCAAGCTCCGGA
TGCCTCCGCTCGAAGTAGCGCGTCTGCTGCTCCATACAAGCCAACCACGGCCTCCAGAAGAAGATGTTGG
CGACCTCGTATTGGGAATCCCCGAACATCGCCTCGCTCCAGTCAATGACCGCTGTTATGCGGCCATTGTC
CGTCAGGACATTGTTGGAGCCGAAATCCGCGTGCACGAGGTGCCGGACTTCGGGGCAGTCCTCGGCCCAA
AGCATCAGCTCATCGAGAGCCTGCGCGACGGACGCACTGACGGTGTCGTCCATCACAGTTTGCCAGTGAT
ACACATGGGGATCAGCAATCGCGCATATGAAATCACGCCATGTAGTGTATTGACCGATTCCTTGCGGTCC
GAATGGGCCGAACCCGCTCGTCTGGCTAAGATCGGCCGCAGCGATAGCATCCATAGCCTCCGCGACCGGC
TGAAGAACAGCGGGCAGTTCGGTTTCAGGCAGGTCTTGCAACGTGACACCCTGTGCACGGCGGGAGATGC
AATAGGTCAGGCTCTCGCTGAACTCCCCAATGTCAAGCACTTCCGGAATCGGGAGCGCGGCCGATGCAAA
GTGCCGATAAACATAACGATCTTTGTAGAAACCATCGGCGCAGCTATTTACCCGCAGGACATATCCACGC
CCTCCTACATCGAAGCTGAAAGCACGAGATTCTTCGCCCTCCGAGAGCTGCATCAGGTCGGAGACGCTGT
CGAACTTTTCGATCAGAAACTTCTCGACAGACGTCGCGGTGAGTTCAGGCTTTTTCATAGGGGGGATCAG
CTTGGGCTGTCCTCTCCAAATGAAATGAACTTCCTTATATAGAGGAAGGGTCTTGCGAAGGATAGTGGGA
TTGTGCGTCATCCCTTACGTCAGTGGAGATGTCACATCAATCCACTTGCTTTGAAGTCGTGGTTGGAACG
ACTTCTTTTTCCACGATGCTCCTCGTGGGTGGGGGTCCATCTTTGGGACCACTGTCGGCAGAGGCATCTT
GAATGATAGCCTTTCCTTTATCGCAATGATGGCATTTGTAGGAGCCACCTTCCTTTTCTACTGTCCTTTC
GATGAAGTGACAGATAGCTGGGCAATGGAATCCGAGGAGGTTTCCCGAAATTACCCTTTGTTGAAAAGTC
TCAATAAAGCTTCGACGAGTCAGTAATAAACGGCGTCAAAGTGGTTGCAGCCGGCACACACGAGTCGTGT
TTATCAACTCAAAGCACAAATACTTTTCCTCAACCTAAAAATAAGGCAATTAGCCAAAAACAACTTTGCG
TGTAAACAACGCTCAATACACGTGTCATTTTATTATTAGCTATTGCTTCACCGCCTTAGCTTTCTCGTGA
CCTAGTCGTCCTCGTCTTTTCTTCTTCTTCTTCTATAAAACAATACCCAAAGACCTCTTCTTCTTCACAA
TTCAGATTTCAATTTCTCAAAATCTTAAAAACTTTCTCTCAATTCTCTCTACCGTGATCAAGGTAAATTT
CTGTGTTCCTTATTCTCTCAAAATCTTCGATTTTGTTTTCGTTCGATCCCAATTTCGTATATGTTCTTTG
GTTTAGATTCTGTTAATCTTAGATCGAAGTCGATTTTCTGGGTTTGATCGTTAGATATCATCTTAATTCT
CGATTAGGGTTTCATAGATATCATCCGATTTGTTCAAATAATTTGAGTTTTGTCGAATAATTACTCTTCG
ATTTGTGATTTCTATCTAGATCTGGTGTTAGTTTCTAGTTTGTGCGATCGAATTTGTCGATTAATCTGAG
TTTTTCTGATTAACAGACTAGAGTTAACCGGGCTCAGGCCTGGCGCGCCACTAGTGGATCCGATGGTGTC
TTCGATTCAATACGCAAACCGCCTCTCCCCGCGCGTTGGCCGATTCATTAATGCAGCTGGCACGACAGGT
TTCCCGACTGGAAAGCGGGCAGTGAGCGCAACGCAATTAATGTGAGTTAGCTCACTCATTAGGCACCCCA
GGCTTTACACTTTATGCTTCCGGCTCGTATGTTGTGTGGAATTGTGAGCGGATAACAATTTCACACATAC
TAGAGAAAGAGGAGAAATACTAGATGGCTTCCTCCGAGGACGTTATCAAAGAGTTCATGCGTTTCAAAGT
TCGTATGGAAGGTTCCGTTAACGGTCACGAGTTCGAAATCGAAGGTGAAGGTGAAGGTCGTCCGTACGAA
GGTACCCAGACCGCTAAACTGAAAGTTACCAAAGGTGGTCCGCTGCCGTTCGCTTGGGACATCCTGTCCC
CGCAGTTCCAGTACGGTTCCAAGGCTTACGTTAAACACCCGGCTGACATCCCGGACTACCTGAAACTGTC
CTTCCCGGAAGGTTTCAAATGGGAACGTGTTATGAACTTCGAGGACGGTGGTGTTGTTACCGTTACCCAG
GACTCCTCCCTGCAAGACGGTGAGTTCATCTACAAAGTTAAACTGCGTGGTACCAACTTCCCGTCCGACG
GTCCGGTTATGCAGAAAAAAACGATGGGTTGGGAAGCATCCACCGAACGTATGTACCCGGAGGACGGTGC
TCTGAAAGGTGAAATCAAAATGCGTCTGAAACTGAAAGACGGTGGTCACTACGACGCTGAAGTTAAAACC
ACCTACATGGCTAAAAAACCGGTTCAGCTGCCGGGTGCTTACAAAACCGACATCAAACTGGACATCACCT
CCCACAACGAGGACTACACCATCGTTGAACAGTACGAACGTGCTGAAGGTCGTCACTCCACCGGTGCTTA
ATAACGCTGATAGTGCTAGTGTAGATCGCTACTAGAGCCAGGCATCAAATAAAACGAAAGGCTCAGTCGA
AAGACTGGGCCTTTCGTTTTATCTGTTGTTTGTCGGTGAACGCTCTCTACTAGAGTCACACTGGCTCACC
TTCGGGTGGGCCTTTCTGCGTTTATAGAAGACACTGGACCCGGGTAGGAGCTCATATGAAGATGAAGATG
AAATATTTGGTGTGTCAAATAAATAGCTTGTGTGCTTAAGTTTGTGTTTTTTTCTTGGCTTGTTGTGTTA
TGAATTTGTGGCTTTTTCTAATATTAAATGAATGTAAGATCTCATTATAATGAATAAACAAATGTTTCTA
TAATCCATTGTGAATGTTTTGTTGGATCTCTTCTGCAGCATATAACTACTGTATGTGCTATGGTATGGAC
TATGGAATATGATTAAAGATAAGGAATTCAGATCGGCTGAGTGGCTCCTTCAACGTTGCGGTTCTGTCAG
TTCCAAACGTAAAACGGCTTGTCCCGCGTCATCGGCGGGGGTCATAACGTGACTCCCTTAATTCTCCGCT
CATGATCAGATTGTCGTTTCCCGCCTTCAGTTTAAACTATCAGTGTTTGACAGGATATATTGGCGGGTAA
ACTAAGTCGCTGTATGTGTTTGTTTGAGATCTCATGTGAGCAAAAGGCCAGCAAAAGGCCAGGAACCGTA
AAAAGGCCGCGTTGCTGGCGTTTTTCCATAGGCTCCGCCCCCCTGACGAGCATCACAAAAATCGACGCTC
AAGTCAGAGGTGGCGAAACCCGACAGGACTATAAAGATACCAGGCGTTTCCCCCTGGAAGCTCCCTCGTG
CGCTCTCCTGTTCCGACCCTGCCGCTTACCGGATACCTGTCCGCCTTTCTCCCTTCGGGAAGCGTGGCGC
TTTCTCATAGCTCACGCTGTAGGTATCTCAGTTCGGTGTAGGTCGTTCGCTCCAAGCTGGGCTGTGTGCA
CGAACCCCCCGTTCAGCCCGACCGCTGCGCCTTATCCGGTAACTATCGTCTTGAGTCCAACCCGGTAAGA
CACGACTTATCGCCACTGGCAGCAGCCACTGGTAACAGGATTAGCAGAGCGAGGTATGTAGGCGGTGCTA
CAGAGTTCTTGAAGTGGTGGCCTAACTACGGCTACACTAGAAGAACAGTATTTGGTATCTGCGCTCTGCT
GAAGCCAGTTACCTTCGGAAGAAGAGTTGGTAGCTCTTGATCCGGCAAACAAACCACCGCTGGTAGCGGT
GGTTTTTTTGTTTGCAAGCAGCAGATTACGCGCAGAAAAAAAGGATCTCAAGAAGATCCTTTGATCTTTT
CTACGGGGTCTGACGCTCAGTGGAACGAAAACTCACGTTAAGGGATTTTGGTCATGAGATTATCAAAAAG
GATCTTCACCTAGATCCTTTTAAATTAAAAATGAAGTTTTAAATCAATCTAAAGTATATATGTGTAACAT
TGGTCTAGTGATTAGAAAAACTCATCGAGCATCAAATGAAACTGCAATTTATTCATATCAGGATTATCAA
TACCATATTTTTGAAAAAGCCGTTTCTGTAATGAAGGAGAAAACTCACCGAGGCAGTTCCATAGGATGGC
AAGATCCTGGTATCGGTCTGCGATTCCGACTCGTCCAACATCAATACAACCTATTAATTTCCCCTCGTCA
AAAATAAGGTTATCAAGTGAGAAATCACCATGAGTGACGACTGAATCCGGTGAGAATGGCAAAAGTTTAT
GCATTTCTTTCCAGACTTGTTCAACAGGCCAGCCATTACGCTCGTCATCAAAATCACTCGCATCAACCAA
ACCGTTATTCATTCGTGATTGCGCCTGAGCGAGACGAAATACGCGATCGCTGTTAAAAGGACAATTACAA
ACAGGAATCGAATGCAACCGGCGCAGGAACACTGCCAGCGCATCAACAATATTTTCACCTGAATCAGGAT
ATTCTTCTAATACCTGGAATGCTGTTTTCCCTGGGATCGCAGTGGTGAGTAACCATGCATCATCAGGAGT
ACGGATAAAATGCTTGATGGTCGGAAGAGGCATAAATTCCGTCAGCCAGTTTAGTCTGACCATCTCATCT
GTAACATCATTGGCAACGCTACCTTTGCCATGTTTCAGAAACAACTCTGGCGCATCGGGCTTCCCATACA
ATCGGTAGATTGTCGCACCTGATTGCCCGACATTATCGCGAGCCCATTTATACCCATATAAATCAGCATC
CATGTTGGAATTTAATCGCGGCCTTGAGCAAGACGTTTCCCGTTGAATATGGCTCATAACACCCCTTGTA
TTACTGTTTATGTAAGCAGACAGTTTTATTGTTCATGATGATATATTTTTATCTTGTGCAATGTAACATC
AGAGATTTTGAGACACAACGTGGCTTTGTTGAATAAATCGAACTTTTGCTGAGTTGAAGGATCAGATCAC
GCATCTTCCCGACAACGCAGACCGTTCCGTGGCAAAGCAAAAGTTCAAAATCACCAACTGGTCCACCTAC
AACAA
